>Addgene plasmid #87912 | SIN-cPPT-H1-sgHtt1-7SK-sgCas9-PGK-mCherry-WPRE | addgene full sequence | sequence record 176340 | Addgene NGS Result
AGTCAGTGAGCGAGGAAGCGGAAGAGCGCCCAATACGCAAACCGCCTCTCCCCGCGCGTTGGCCGATTCA
TTAATGCAGCTGTGGAATGTGTGTCAGTTAGGGTGTGGAAAGTCCCCAGGCTCCCCAGCAGGCAGAAGTA
TGCAAAGCATGCATCTCAATTAGTCAGCAACCAGGTGTGGAAAGTCCCCAGGCTCCCCAGCAGGCAGAAG
TATGCAAAGCATGCATCTCAATTAGTCAGCAACCATAGTCCCGCCCCTAACTCCGCCCATCCCGCCCCTA
ACTCCGCCCAGTTCCGCCCATTCTCCGCCCCATGGCTGACTAATTTTTTTTATTTATGCAGAGGCCGAGG
CCGCCTCGGCCTCTGAGCTATTCCAGAAGTAGTGAGGAGGCTTTTTTGGAGGCCTAGGCTTTTGCAAAAA
GCTTGGACACAAGACAGGCTTGCGAGATATGTTTGAGAATACCACTTTATCCCGCGTCAGGGAGAGGCAG
TGCGTAAAAAGACGCGGACTCATGTGAAATACTGGTTTTTAGTGCGCCAGATCTCTATAATCTCGCGCAA
CCTATTTTCCCCTCGAACACTTTTTAAGCCGTAGATAAACAGGCTGGGACACTTCACATGAGCGAAAAAT
ACATCGTCACCTGGGACATGTTGCAGATCCATGCACGTAAACTCGCAAGCCGACTGATGCCTTCTGAACA
ATGGAAAGGCATTATTGCCGTAAGCCGTGGCGGTCTGTACCGGGTGCGTTACTGGCGCGTGAACTGGGTA
TTCGTCATGTCGATACCGTTTGTATTTCCAGCTACGATCACGACAACCAGCGCGAGCTTAAAGTGCTGAA
ACGCGCAGAAGGCGATGGCGAAGGCTTCATCGTTATTGATGACCTGGTGGATACCGGTGGTACTGCGGTT
GCGATTCGTGAAATGTATCCAAAAGCGCACTTTGTCACCATCTTCGCAAAACCGGCTGGTCGTCCGCTGG
TTGATGACTATGTTGTTGATATCCCGCAAGATACCTGGATTGAACAGCCGTGGGATATGGGCGTCGTATT
CGTCCCGCCAATCTCCGGTCGCTAATCTTTTCAACGCCTGGCACTGCCGGGCGTTGTTCTTTTTAACTTC
AGGCGGGTTACAATAGTTTCCAGTAAGTATTCTGGAGGCTGCATCCATGACACAGGCAAACCTGAGCGAA
ACCCTGTTCAAACCCCGCTTTAAACATCCTGAAACCTCGACGCTAGTCCGCCGCTTTAATCACGGCGCAC
AACCGCCTGTGCAGTCGGCCCTTGATGGTAAAACCATCCCTCACTGGTATCGCATGATTAACCGTCTGAT
GTGGATCTGGCGCGGCATTGACCCACGCGAAATCCTCGACGTCCAGGCACGTATTGTGATGAGCGATGCC
GAACGTACCGACGATGATTTATACGATACGGTGATTGGCTACCGTGGCGGCAACTGGATTTATGAGTGGG
CCCCGGATCTTTGTGAAGGAACCTTACTTCTGTGGTGTGACATAATTGGACAAACTACCTACAGAGATTT
AAAGCTCTAAGGTAAATATAAAATTTTTAAGTGTATAATGTGTTAAACTACTGATTCTAATTGTTTGTGT
ATTTTAGATTCCAACCTATGGAACTGATGAATGGGAGCAGTGGTGGAATGCCTTTAATGAGGAAAACCTG
TTTTGCTCAGAAGAAATGCCATCTAGTGATGATGAGGCTACTGCTGACTCTCAACATTCTACTCCTCCAA
AAAAGAAGAGAAAGGTAGAAGACCCCAAGGACTTTCCTTCAGAATTGCTAAGTTTTTTGAGTCATGCTGT
GTTTAGTAATAGAACTCTTGCTTGCTTTGCTATTTACACCACAAAGGAAAAAGCTGCACTGCTATACAAG
AAAATTATGGAAAAATATTCTGTAACCTTTATAAGTAGGCATAACAGTTATAATCATAACATACTGTTTT
TTCTTACTCCACACAGGCATAGAGTGTCTGCTATTAATAACTATGCTCAAAAATTGTGTACCTTTAGCTT
TTTAATTTGTAAAGGGGTTAATAAGGAATATTTGATGTATAGTGCCTTGACTAGAGATCATAATCAGCCA
TACCACATTTGTAGAGGTTTTACTTGCTTTAAAAAACCTCCCACACCTCCCCCTGAACCTGAAACATAAA
ATGAATGCAATTGTTGTTGTTAACTTGTTTATTGCAGCTTATAATGGTTACAAATAAAGCAATAGCATCA
CAAATTTCACAAATAAAGCATTTTTTTCACTGCATTCTAGTTGTGGTTTGTCCAAACTCATCAATGTATC
TTATCATGTCTGGATCAACTGGATAACTCAAGCTAACCAAAATCATCCCAAACTTCCCACCCCATACCCT
ATTACCACTGCCAATTACCTGTGGTTTCATTTACTCTAAACCTGTGATTCCTCTGAATTATTTTCATTTT
AAAGAAATTGTATTTGTTAAATATGTACTACAAACTTAGTAGTTGGAAGGGCTAATTCACTCCCAAAGAA
GACAAGATATCCTTGATCTGTGGATCTACCACACACAAGGCTACTTCCCTGATTAGCAGAACTACACACC
AGGGCCAGGGGTCAGATATCCACTGACCTTTGGATGGTGCTACAAGCTAGTACCAGTTGAGCCAGATAAG
GTAGAAGAGGCCAATAAAGGAGAGAACACCAGCTTGTTACACCCTGTGAGCCTGCATGGGATGGATGACC
CGGAGAGAGAAGTGTTAGAGTGGAGGTTTGACAGCCGCCTAGCATTTCATCACGTGGCCCGAGAGCTGCA
TCCGGAGTACTTCAAGAACTGCTGATATCGAGCTTGCTACAAGGGACTTTCCGCTGGGGACTTTCCAGGG
AGGCGTGGCCTGGGCGGGACTGGGGAGTGGCGAGCCCTCAGATCCTGCATATAAGCAGCTGCTTTTTGCC
TGTACTGGGTCTCTCTGGTTAGACCAGATCTGAGCCTGGGAGCTCTCTGGCTAACTAGGGAACCCACTGC
TTAAGCCTCAATAAAGCTTGCCTTGAGTGCTTCAAGTAGTGTGTGCCCGTCTGTTGTGTGACTCTGGTAA
CTAGAGATCCCTCAGACCCTTTTAGTCAGTGTGGAAAATCTCTAGCAGTGGCGCCCGAACAGGGACTTGA
AAGCGAAAGGGAAACCAGAGGAGCTCTCTCGACGCAGGACTCGGCTTGCTGAAGCGCGCACGGCAAGAGG
CGAGGGGCGGCGACTGGTGAGTACGCCAAAAATTTTGACTAGCGGAGGCTAGAAGGAGAGAGATGGGTGC
GAGAGCGTCAGTATTAAGCGGGGGAGAATTAGATCGCGATGGGAAAAAATTCGGTTAAGGCCAGGGGGAA
AGAAAAAATATAAATTAAAACATATAGTATGGGCAAGCAGGGAGCTAGAACGATTCGCAGTTAATCCTGG
CCTGTTAGAAACATCAGAAGGCTGTAGACAAATACTGGGACAGCTACAACCATCCCTTCAGACAGGATCA
GAAGAACTTAGATCATTATATAATACAGTAGCAACCCTCTATTGTGTGCATCAAAGGATAGAGATAAAAG
ACACCAAGGAAGCTTTAGACAAGATAGAGGAAGAGCAAAACAAAAGTAAGACCACCGCACAGCAAGCGGC
CGCTGATCTTCAGACCTGGAGGAGGAGATATGAGGGACAATTGGAGAAGTGAATTATATAAATATAAAGT
AGTAAAAATTGAACCATTAGGAGTAGCACCCACCAAGGCAAAGAGAAGAGTGGTGCAGAGAGAAAAAAGA
GCAGTGGGAATAGGAGCTTTGTTCCTTGGGTTCTTGGGAGCAGCAGGAAGCACTATGGGCGCAGCGTCAA
TGACGCTGACGGTACAGGCCAGACAATTATTGTCTGGTATAGTGCAGCAGCAGAACAATTTGCTGAGGGC
TATTGAGGCGCAACAGCATCTGTTGCAACTCACAGTCTGGGGCATCAAGCAGCTCCAGGCAAGAATCCTG
GCTGTGGAAAGATACCTAAAGGATCAACAGCTCCTGGGGATTTGGGGTTGCTCTGGAAAACTCATTTGCA
CCACTGCTGTGCCTTGGAATGCTAGTTGGAGTAATAAATCTCTGGAACAGATTTGGAATCACACGACCTG
GATGGAGTGGGACAGAGAAATTAACAATTACACAAGCTTAATACACTCCTTAATTGAAGAATCGCAAAAC
CAGCAAGAAAAGAATGAACAAGAATTATTGGAATTAGATAAATGGGCAAGTTTGTGGAATTGGTTTAACA
TAACAAATTGGCTGTGGTATATAAAATTATTCATAATGATAGTAGGAGGCTTGGTAGGTTTAAGAATAGT
TTTTGCTGTACTTTCTATAGTGAATAGAGTTAGGCAGGGATATTCACCATTATCGTTTCAGACCCACCTC
CCAACCCCGAGGGGACCCGACAGGCCCGAAGGAATAGAAGAAGAAGGTGGAGAGAGAGACAGAGACAGAT
CCATTCGATTAGTGAACGGATCTCGACGGTATCGGTTAACTTTTAAAAGAAAAGGGGGGATTGGGGGGTA
CAGTGCAGGGGAAAGAATAGTAGACATAATAGCAACAGACATACAAACTAAAGAATTACAAAAACAAATT
ACAAAAATTCAAAATTTTATCGCTAGTGGATCCCCCGGGCTGCAGGAATTATCACAAGTTTGTACAAAAA
AGCAGGCTTCATCGATCAATTGGGATCCAATTCGAACGCTGACGTCATCAACCCGCTCCAAGGAATCGCG
GGCCCAGTGTCACTAGGCGGGAACACCCAGCGCGCGTGCGCCCTGGCAGGAAGATGGCTGTGAGGGACAG
GGGAGTGGCGCCCTGCAATATTTGCATGTCGCTATGTGTTCTGGGAAATCACCATAAACGTGAAATGTCT
TTGGATTTGGGAATCTTATAAGTTCTGTATGAGACCACAGATCTGACCCTGGAAAAGCTGATGAGTTTTA
GAGCTAGAAATAGCAAGTTAAAATAAGGCTAGTCCGTTATCAACTTGAAAAAGTGGCACCGAGTCGGTGC
TTTTTTAGATCGGATCCAAGCTTCCATGGGCGGCCGCTCTAGACTGCAGTATTTAGCATGCCCCACCCAT
CTGCAAGGCATTCTGGATAGTGTCAAAACAGCCGGAAATCAAGTCCGTTTATCTCAAACTTTAGCATTTT
GGGAATAAATGATATTTGCTATGCTGGTTAAATTAGATTTTAGTTAAATTTCCTGCTGAAGCTCTAGTAC
GATAAGTAACTTGACCTAAGTGTAAAGTTGAGATTTCCTTCAGGTTTATATAGCTTGTGCGCCGCCTGGG
TACCAATGGAGTACTTCTTGTCCAGTTTTAGAGCTAGAAATAGCAAGTTAAAATAAGGCTAGTCCGTTAT
CAACTTGAAAAAGTGGCACCGAGTCGGTGCTTTTTTGGTACTCTAGACTCGAGACTAGTAGGCCTGACCC
AGCTTTCTTGTACAAAGTGGTGATAATTCGATATCAAGCTTATCGATACCGTCGACCTCGACGATGGTCG
AGTACCGGGTAGGGGAGGCGCTTTTCCCAAGGCAGTCTGGAGCATGCGCTTTAGCAGCCCCGCTGGGCAC
TTGGCGCTACACAAGTGGCCTCTGGCCTCGCACACATTCCACATCCACCGGTAGGCGCCAACCGGCTCCG
TTCTTTGGTGGCCCCTTCGCGCCACCTTCTACTCCTCCCCTAGTCAGGAAGTTCCCCCCCGCCCCGCAGC
TCGCGTCGTGCAGGACGTGACAAATGGAAGTAGCACGTCTCACTAGTCTCGTGCAGATGGACAGCACCGC
TGAGCAATGGAAGCGGGTAGGCCTTTGGGGCAGCGGCCAATAGCAGCTTTGCTCCTTCGCTTTCTGGGCT
CAGAGGCTGGGAAGGGGTGGGTCCGGGGGCGGGCTCAGGGGCGGGCTCAGGGGCGGGGCGGGCGCCCGAA
GGTCCTCCGGAGGCCCGGCATTCTGCACGCTTCAAAAGCGCACGTCTGCCGCGCTGTTCTCCTCTTCCTC
ATCTCCGGGCCTTTCGACCTCTAGGATCCCGCCACCATGGTGAGCAAGGGCGAGGAGGATAACATGGCCA
TCATCAAGGAGTTCATGCGCTTCAAGGTGCACATGGAGGGCTCCGTGAACGGCCACGAGTTCGAGATCGA
GGGCGAGGGCGAGGGCCGCCCCTACGAGGGCACCCAGACCGCCAAGCTGAAGGTGACCAAGGGTGGCCCC
CTGCCCTTCGCCTGGGACATCCTGTCCCCTCAGTTCATGTACGGCTCCAAGGCCTACGTGAAGCACCCCG
CCGACATCCCCGACTACTTGAAGCTGTCCTTCCCCGAGGGCTTCAAGTGGGAGCGCGTGATGAACTTCGA
GGACGGCGGCGTGGTGACCGTGACCCAGGACTCCTCCCTGCAGGACGGCGAGTTCATCTACAAGGTGAAG
CTGCGCGGCACCAACTTCCCCTCCGACGGCCCCGTAATGCAGAAGAAGACCATGGGCTGGGAGGCCTCCT
CCGAGCGGATGTACCCCGAGGACGGCGCCCTGAAGGGCGAGATCAAGCAGAGGCTGAAGCTGAAGGACGG
CGGCCACTACGACGCTGAGGTCAAGACCACCTACAAGGCCAAGAAGCCCGTGCAGCTGCCCGGCGCCTAC
AACGTCAACATCAAGTTGGACATCACCTCCCACAACGAGGACTACACCATCGTGGAACAGTACGAACGCG
CCGAGGGCCGCCACTCCACCGGCGGCATGGACGAGCTGTACAAGTAAAGCGGCCGCGTCGAGAGATGGGG
GAGGCTAACTGAGCTAGCTTAGTCATGCACCGGGCTGCAGGAATTCGCGGCCGCACTCGAGGGAATTCCG
ATAATCAACCTCTGGATTACAAAATTTGTGAAAGATTGACTGGTATTCTTAACTATGTTGCTCCTTTTAC
GCTATGTGGATACGCTGCTTTAATGCCTTTGTATCATGCTATTGCTTCCCGTATGGCTTTCATTTTCTCC
TCCTTGTATAAATCCTGGTTGCTGTCTCTTTATGAGGAGTTGTGGCCCGTTGTCAGGCAACGTGGCGTGG
TGTGCACTGTGTTTGCTGACGCAACCCCCACTGGTTGGGGCATTGCCACCACCTGTCAGCTCCTTTCCGG
GACTTTCGCTTTCCCCCTCCCTATTGCCACGGCGGAACTCATCGCCGCCTGCCTTGCCCGCTGCTGGACA
GGGGCTCGGCTGTTGGGCACTGACAATTCCGTGGTGTTGTCGGGGAAGCTGACGTCCTTTCCATGGCTGC
TCGCCTGTGTTGCCACCTGGATTCTGCGCGGGACGTCCTTCTGCTACGTCCCTTCGGCCCTCAATCCAGC
GGACCTTCCTTCCCGCGGCCTGCTGCCGGCTCTGCGGCCTCTTCCGCGTCTTCGCCTTCGCCCTCAGACG
AGTCGGATCTCCCTTTGGGCCGCCTCCCCGCATCGGGAATTCGAGCTCGGTACCTTTAAGACCAATGACT
TACAAGGCAGCTGTAGATCTTAGCCACTTTTTAAAAGAAAAGGGGGGACTGGAAGGGCTAATTCACTCCC
AACGAAGACAAGATCTGCTTTTTGCTTGTACTGGGTCTCTCTGGTTAGACCAGATCTGAGCCTGGGAGCT
CTCTGGCTAACTAGGGAACCCACTGCTTAAGCCTCAATAAAGCTTGCCTTGAGTGCTTCAAGTAGTGTGT
GCCCGTCTGTTGTGTGACTCTGGTAACTAGAGATCCCTCAGACCCTTTTAGTCAGTGTGGAAAATCTCTA
GCAGCATCTAGAATTAATTCCGTGTATTCTATAGTGTCACCTAAATCGTATGTGTATGATACATAAGGTT
ATGTATTAATTGTAGCCGCGTTCTAACGACAATATGTACAAGCCTAATTGTGTAGCATCTGGCTTACTGA
AGCAGACCCTATCATCTCTCTCGTAAACTGCCGTCAGAGTCGGTTTGGTTGGACGAACCTTCTGAGTTTC
TGGTAACGCCGTCCCGCACCCGGAAATGGTCAGCGAACCAATCAGCAGGGTCATCGCTAGCCAGATCCTC
TACGCCGGACGCATCGTGGCCGGCATCACCGGCGCCACAGGTGCGGTTGCTGGCGCCTATATCGCCGACA
TCACCGATGGGGAAGATCGGGCTCGCCACTTCGGGCTCATGAGCGCTTGTTTCGGCGTGGGTATGGTGGC
AGGCCCCGTGGCCGGGGGACTGTTGGGCGCCATCTCCTTGCATGCACCATTCCTTGCGGCGGCGGTGCTC
AACGGCCTCAACCTACTACTGGGCTGCTTCCTAATGCAGGAGTCGCATAAGGGAGAGCGTCGAATGGTGC
ACTCTCAGTACAATCTGCTCTGATGCCGCATAGTTAAGCCAGCCCCGACACCCGCCAACACCCGCTGACG
CGCCCTGACGGGCTTGTCTGCTCCCGGCATCCGCTTACAGACAAGCTGTGACCGTCTCCGGGAGCTGCAT
GTGTCAGAGGTTTTCACCGTCATCACCGAAACGCGCGAGACGAAAGGGCCTCGTGATACGCCTATTTTTA
TAGGTTAATGTCATGATAATAATGGTTTCTTAGACGTCAGGTGGCACTTTTCGGGGAAATGTGCGCGGAA
CCCCTATTTGTTTATTTTTCTAAATACATTCAAATATGTATCCGCTCATGAGACAATAACCCTGATAAAT
GCTTCAATAATATTGAAAAAGGAAGAGTATGAGTATTCAACATTTCCGTGTCGCCCTTATTCCCTTTTTT
GCGGCATTTTGCCTTCCTGTTTTTGCTCACCCAGAAACGCTGGTGAAAGTAAAAGATGCTGAAGATCAGT
TGGGTGCACGAGTGGGTTACATCGAACTGGATCTCAACAGCGGTAAGATCCTTGAGAGTTTTCGCCCCGA
AGAACGTTTTCCAATGATGAGCACTTTTAAAGTTCTGCTATGTGGCGCGGTATTATCCCGTATTGACGCC
GGGCAAGAGCAACTCGGTCGCCGCATACACTATTCTCAGAATGACTTGGTTGAGTACTCACCAGTCACAG
AAAAGCATCTTACGGATGGCATGACAGTAAGAGAATTATGCAGTGCTGCCATAACCATGAGTGATAACAC
TGCGGCCAACTTACTTCTGACAACGATCGGAGGACCGAAGGAGCTAACCGCTTTTTTGCACAACATGGGG
GATCATGTAACTCGCCTTGATCGTTGGGAACCGGAGCTGAATGAAGCCATACCAAACGACGAGCGTGACA
CCACGATGCCTGTAGCAATGGCAACAACGTTGCGCAAACTATTAACTGGCGAACTACTTACTCTAGCTTC
CCGGCAACAATTAATAGACTGGATGGAGGCGGATAAAGTTGCAGGACCACTTCTGCGCTCGGCCCTTCCG
GCTGGCTGGTTTATTGCTGATAAATCTGGAGCCGGTGAGCGTGGGTCTCGCGGTATCATTGCAGCACTGG
GGCCAGATGGTAAGCCCTCCCGTATCGTAGTTATCTACACGACGGGGAGTCAGGCAACTATGGATGAACG
AAATAGACAGATCGCTGAGATAGGTGCCTCACTGATTAAGCATTGGTAACTGTCAGACCAAGTTTACTCA
TATATACTTTAGATTGATTTAAAACTTCATTTTTAATTTAAAAGGATCTAGGTGAAGATCCTTTTTGATA
ATCTCATGACCAAAATCCCTTAACGTGAGTTTTCGTTCCACTGAGCGTCAGACCCCGTAGAAAAGATCAA
AGGATCTTCTTGAGATCCTTTTTTTCTGCGCGTAATCTGCTGCTTGCAAACAAAAAAACCACCGCTACCA
GCGGTGGTTTGTTTGCCGGATCAAGAGCTACCAACTCTTTTTCCGAAGGTAACTGGCTTCAGCAGAGCGC
AGATACCAAATACTGTTCTTCTAGTGTAGCCGTAGTTAGGCCACCACTTCAAGAACTCTGTAGCACCGCC
TACATACCTCGCTCTGCTAATCCTGTTACCAGTGGCTGCTGCCAGTGGCGATAAGTCGTGTCTTACCGGG
TTGGACTCAAGACGATAGTTACCGGATAAGGCGCAGCGGTCGGGCTGAACGGGGGGTTCGTGCACACAGC
CCAGCTTGGAGCGAACGACCTACACCGAACTGAGATACCTACAGCGTGAGCTATGAGAAAGCGCCACGCT
TCCCGAAGGGAGAAAGGCGGACAGGTATCCGGTAAGCGGCAGGGTCGGAACAGGAGAGCGCACGAGGGAG
CTTCCAGGGGGAAACGCCTGGTATCTTTATAGTCCTGTCGGGTTTCGCCACCTCTGACTTGAGCGTCGAT
TTTTGTGATGCTCGTCAGGGGGGCGGAGCCTATGGAAAAACGCCAGCAACGCGGCCTTTTTACGGTTCCT
GGCCTTTTGCTGGCCTTTTGCTCACATGTTCTTTCCTGCGTTATCCCCTGATTCTGTGGATAACCGTATT
ACCGCCTTTGAGTGAGCTGATACCGCTCGCCGCAGCCGAACGACCGAGCGCAGCG
Features (pLannotate 1.2.2; 38 found; start..end, strand, type, name):
      1..24      +  rep_origin     RSF ori (fragment): Plasmids containing the RSF 1030 origin of replication can be propagated in E. coli cells that contain additional plasmids with compatible origins.
     26..82      +  CDS            lacI (fragment): lac repressor; lacI; The lac repressor binds to the lac operator to inhibit transcription in E. coli. This inhibition can be relieved by adding lactose or isopropyl-β-D-thiogalactopyranoside (IPTG).
     89..418     +  promoter       SV40 promoter: SV40 enhancer and early promoter
    618..737     +  CDS            gpt (fragment): XGPT_ECOLI - Also known as gpp, gxu. Experimental evidence at protein level: Swiss-Prot protein existence level 1. Purine salvage pathway enzyme that catalyzes the transfer of the ribosyl-5-phosphate group from 5-phospho-alpha-D-ribose 1- diphosphate (PRPP) to the N9 position of the 6-oxopurines guanine and xanthine to form the corresponding ribonucleotides GMP (guanosine 5'- monophosphate) and XMP (xanthosine 5'-monophosphate), with the release of PPi. To a lesser extent, also acts on hypoxanthine (PubMed:9100006, PubMed:3886014). Does not ribophosphorylate adenine (PubMed:3886014). From Esch
    737..1072    +  CDS            gpt (fragment): XGPT_ECOLI - Also known as gpp, gxu. Experimental evidence at protein level: Swiss-Prot protein existence level 1. Purine salvage pathway enzyme that catalyzes the transfer of the ribosyl-5-phosphate group from 5-phospho-alpha-D-ribose 1- diphosphate (PRPP) to the N9 position of the 6-oxopurines guanine and xanthine to form the corresponding ribonucleotides GMP (guanosine 5'- monophosphate) and XMP (xanthosine 5'-monophosphate), with the release of PPi. To a lesser extent, also acts on hypoxanthine (PubMed:9100006, PubMed:3886014). Does not ribophosphorylate adenine (PubMed:3886014). From Esch
   1167..1472    +  CDS            frsA (fragment): FRSA_ECOLI - Also known as yafA. Experimental evidence at protein level: Swiss-Prot protein existence level 1. Catalyzes the hydrolysis of esters (PubMed:15808744). Displays esterase activity toward pNP-butyrate (PubMed:15808744). May stimulate mixed-acid fermentation by acting as a fermentation/respiration switch that down-regulates respiration and up- regulates fermentation rates (PubMed:15169777). From Escherichia coli (strain K12).
   1476..1550    +  CDS            small t antigen (fragment): SV40 (simian virus 40) small t antigen
   1552..1617    +  intron         small t intron: SV40 (simian virus 40) small t antigen intron
   1747..1767    +  CDS            SV40 NLS: nuclear localization signal of SV40 (simian virus 40) large T antigen
   2086..2169    +  CDS            large T antigen (fragment): large T antigen from SV40 (simian virus 40)
   2192..2326    +  polyA_signal   SV40 poly(A) signal: SV40 polyadenylation signal
   2493..2822    +  CDS            nef (fragment): NEF_HV1BR - Experimental evidence at protein level: Swiss-Prot protein existence level 1. Extracellular Nef protein targets CD4(+) T-lymphocytes for apoptosis by interacting with CXCR4 surface receptors (PubMed:14990729). From Human immunodeficiency virus type 1 group M subtype B (isolate BRU/LAI) (HIV-1).
   2870..3127    +  LTR            5' LTR (truncated): truncated 5' long terminal repeat (LTR) from HIV-1
   3174..3299    +  misc_feature   HIV-1 Ψ: packaging signal of human immunodeficiency virus type 1
   3283..3646    +  CDS            HIV-1 gag (fragment): gag protein from human immunodeficiency virus 1; gag
   3792..4025    +  misc_feature   RRE: The Rev response element (RRE) of HIV-1 allows for Rev-dependent mRNA export from the nucleus to the cytoplasm.
   4402..4502    +  CDS            Rev (fragment): human immunodeficiency virus 1 (HIV-1) Rev protein; rev; enhances nuclear export of unspliced and incompletely spliced viral mRNAs
   4521..4638    +  misc_feature   cPPT/CTS: central polypurine tract and central termination sequence of HIV-1
   4643..4670    +  misc_feature   MCS (fragment): pBluescript multiple cloning site
   4674..4698    +  protein_bind   attB1: mutant version of attB; recombination site for the Gateway® BP reaction BP Clonase™
   4724..4938    +  promoter       H1 promoter: human H1 RNA promoter
   4965..5040    +  misc_RNA       gRNA scaffold: guide RNA scaffold for the Streptococcus pyogenes CRISPR/Cas9 system
   5345..5420    +  misc_RNA       gRNA scaffold: guide RNA scaffold for the Streptococcus pyogenes CRISPR/Cas9 system
   5457..5481    -  protein_bind   attB2: mutant version of attB; recombination site for the Gateway® BP reaction BP Clonase™
   5485..5521    +  misc_feature   MCS (fragment): pBluescript multiple cloning site
   5537..6036    +  promoter       PGK promoter: mouse phosphoglycerate kinase 1 promoter
   6057..6764    +  CDS            mCherry: mCherry is a basic (constitutively fluorescent) red fluorescent protein published in 2004, derived from Discosoma sp.. It is reported to be a very rapidly-maturing monomer with low acid sensitivity.
   6820..6837    +  misc_feature   MCS (fragment): pBluescript multiple cloning site
   6863..7451    +  misc_feature   WPRE: woodchuck hepatitis virus posttranscriptional regulatory element
   7470..7538    +  CDS            nef (fragment): NEF_HV1Z2 - Experimental evidence at protein level: Swiss-Prot protein existence level 1. Extracellular Nef protein targets CD4(+) T-lymphocytes for apoptosis by interacting with CXCR4 surface receptors. From Human immunodeficiency virus type 1 group M subtype D (isolate Z2/CDC-Z34) (HIV-1).
   7540..7773    +  LTR            3' LTR (ΔU3): self-inactivating 3' long terminal repeat (LTR) from HIV-1
   7798..7816    -  promoter       SP6 promoter: promoter for bacteriophage SP6 RNA polymerase
   8044..8323    +  CDS            TcR (fragment): tetracycline efflux protein; tet; confers resistance to tetracycline
   8324..8372    -  misc_feature   bom (fragment): basis of mobility region from pBR322
   8474..8509    -  CDS            rop (fragment): Rop protein, which maintains plasmids at low copy number; rop
   8604..8708    +  promoter       AmpR promoter: bla
   8709..9569    +  CDS            AmpR: β-lactamase; bla; confers resistance to ampicillin, carbenicillin, and related antibiotics
   9740..10328   +  rep_origin     ori: high-copy-number ColE1/pMB1/pBR322/pUC origin of replication
