[The description below was written by a language model from this plasmid's Addgene catalogue record and pLannotate feature annotations shown in this document.]
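Description:
SIN-cPPT-H1-sgHtt1-7SK-sgCas9-PGK-mCherry-WPRE is an HIV-1-derived self-inactivating lentiviral transfer plasmid of about 10.5 kb that forms the guide RNA component of the KamiCas9 self-inactivating genome-editing system. It is maintained in E. coli at high copy through a ColE1/pUC-type origin and selected with ampicillin via the bla gene. The region outside the viral genome also carries legacy backbone remnants, including an SV40 promoter followed by fragments of gpt, SV40 small t and large T sequences and an SV40 polyadenylation signal, plus pieces of lacI, tetracycline resistance, bom and rop. These are annotated only as fragments, and the record assigns them no role.

The packaged viral genome runs from a truncated 5' LTR through the Ψ packaging signal, a partial gag sequence, the Rev response element and the cPPT/CTS, and ends in a ΔU3 3' LTR, which removes LTR promoter activity after integration. Between attB1 and attB2 sites left by Gateway cloning lie two S. pyogenes guide RNA scaffolds. The first follows an annotated human H1 promoter and, by the construct name, expresses a guide against huntingtin (sgHtt1; the insert field lists it as shHTT1). The second is driven by a 7SK promoter according to the catalogue, although that promoter is not annotated in the feature table, and expresses a guide directed against Cas9 itself. Downstream, the mouse PGK promoter drives mCherry, followed by a WPRE to enhance transcript expression, so transduced cells are marked red.

No Cas9 coding sequence is present, so the nuclease must be supplied from a separate vector. The anti-Cas9 guide lets the nuclease disrupt its own gene while the target is edited, limiting how long Cas9 is expressed. The associated publication applies this strategy to CNS disease genes.
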