Addgene plasmid #87912: SIN-cPPT-H1-sgHtt1-7SK-sgCas9-PGK-mCherry-WPRE
Purpose: Kamicas9 lentiviral vector
Depositing lab: Nicole Déglon. Depositing organization: Centre Hospitalier Universitaire Vaudois (CHUV). Publication: The Self-Inactivating KamiCas9 System for the Editing of CNS Disease Genes. Merienne N, Vachey G, de Longprez L, Meunier C, Zimmer V, Perriard G, Canales M, Mathias A, Herrgott L, Beltraminelli T, Maulet A, Dequesne T, Pythoud C, Rey M, Pellerin L, Brouillet E, Perrier AL, du Pasquier R, Deglon N. Cell Rep. 2017 Sep 19;20(12):2980-2991. doi: 10.1016/j.celrep.2017.08.075. PubMed 28930690.
Backbone
  Vector backbone: HIV-1 SIN lentiviral transfer vector
  Backbone size w/o insert (bp): 7600
  Total vector size (bp): 10486
  Vector type: Lentiviral
Growth in bacteria
  Bacterial resistance: Ampicillin, 100 μg/mL
  Growth temperature: 37°C
  Growth strain: NEB Stable
  Copy number: High Copy
Gene/Insert
  Gene/Insert name: shHTT1, sgCas9, cherry
  Promoter: H1, 7SK, PGK
  Cloning method: Gateway Cloning
  Sequencing primers: 5′ CACCGAACGCTGACGTCATCAACCCG; 3′ AGCAGCGTATCCACATAGCGTAAAAGGAGC
Terms and licenses: Academic/Nonprofit Terms; Industry Terms: Not Available to Industry
How to cite: SIN-cPPT-H1-sgHtt1-7SK-sgCas9-PGK-mCherry-WPRE was a gift from Nicole Déglon (Addgene plasmid # 87912 ; http://n2t.net/addgene:87912 ; RRID:Addgene_87912)
